Addgene plasmid #223126: pCMV-T7-TadCBEd-SpCas9(KWRQLC)-P2A-EGFP (BKS1026)
Purpose: pCMV and pT7 Human expression plasmid for TadCBEd using SpCas9 CBE enzyme with KWRQLC amino acids at positions 1135,1136,1218,1219,1335,T1337 with C-term BPNLS-P2A-EGFP
Depositing lab: Benjamin Kleinstiver. Depositing organization: Massachusetts General Hospital. Publication: Custom CRISPR-Cas9 PAM variants via scalable engineering and machine learning. Silverstein RA, Kim N, Kroell AS, Walton RT, Delano J, Butcher RM, Pacesa M, Smith BK, Christie KA, Ha LL, Meis RJ, Clark AB, Spinner AD, Lazzarotto CR, Li Y, Matsubara A, Urbina EO, Dahl GA, Correia BE, Marks DS, Tsai SQ, Pinello L, De Ravin SS, Liu Q, Kleinstiver BP. Nature. 2025 Apr 22. doi: 10.1038/s41586-025-09021-y. PubMed 40262634.
Backbone
  Vector backbone: pCMV_ABEmax_P2A_GFP
  Backbone manufacturer: David Liu, Addgene plasmid #112101
  Vector type: Mammalian Expression, CRISPR
Growth in bacteria
  Bacterial resistance: Ampicillin, 100 μg/mL
  Growth temperature: 37°C
  Growth strain: DH5alpha
  Copy number: High Copy
Gene/Insert
  Gene/Insert name: human codon optimized TadA-CDd-SpCas9(KWRQLC)-2xUGI-P2A-EGFP (alt names: BKS1026; TadCBEd-SpCas9(KWRQLC))
  Species: Synthetic
  Mutation: TadA-CDd mutations; nSpCas9(D10A/KWRQLC)=D1135K, S1136W, G1218R, E1219Q, R1335L, T1337C
  Promoter: CMV and T7
  Tag / fusion protein: BPNLS-TadA-CDd (N terminal on insert); 2xUGI-BPNLS-P2A-EGFP (C terminal on insert)
  Cloning method: Gibson Cloning
  Sequencing primers: 5′ oBK6928-CCAAGTCTCCACCCCATTGACG; 3′ oBK219-GGGAGTGGCACCTTCCAGGGTC
Terms and licenses: Academic/Nonprofit Terms; Industry Terms: Not Available to Industry
How to cite: pCMV-T7-TadCBEd-SpCas9(KWRQLC)-P2A-EGFP (BKS1026) was a gift from Benjamin Kleinstiver (Addgene plasmid # 223126 ; http://n2t.net/addgene:223126 ; RRID:Addgene_223126)
