[The description below was written by a language model from this plasmid's Addgene catalogue record and pLannotate feature annotations shown in this document.]
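Description:
pCMV-T7-TadCBEd-SpCas9(KWRQLC)-P2A-EGFP (BKS1026) is a 9.6 kb mammalian expression and CRISPR plasmid built by Gibson cloning on the pCMV_ABEmax_P2A_GFP backbone. It is maintained in E. coli through a high-copy ColE1/pUC-type origin and selected with ampicillin via the β-lactamase gene. No mammalian selection marker is annotated. The remaining backbone features (lac promoter/operator, lacI, SV40 promoter and bom fragments) are short cloning-vector remnants.

The payload is a single human codon-optimized, synthetic open reading frame encoding the TadCBEd cytosine base editor. From N- to C-terminus it comprises a bipartite NLS, TadA-CDd (a mutated form of the E. coli tRNA adenosine deaminase TadA that the record describes as the deaminase of a cytosine base editor), a D10A SpCas9 nickase, two copies of the PBS2 phage uracil glycosylase inhibitor (UGI), a second BPNLS, and P2A-EGFP. The automated annotation marks only one UGI copy, and it splits Cas9 into two adjoining segments. UGI blocks uracil excision, which favours retention of the C-to-U edit. The P2A peptide releases EGFP as a separate protein, so fluorescence marks cells expressing the editor. The Cas9 domain carries the "KWRQLC" substitutions D1135K, S1136W, G1218R, E1219Q, R1335L and T1337C, a combination from a study that engineered custom PAM variants of Cas9.

Transcription is driven by the CMV enhancer/promoter for expression in human cells and ends at a bGH polyadenylation signal. A T7 promoter immediately upstream of the coding sequence also permits in vitro transcription of editor mRNA. No guide RNA cassette is annotated, so the guide would need to be supplied separately. The plasmid suits C-to-T base editing with this PAM variant.
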