Features (pLannotate 1.2.2; 19 found; start..end, strand, type, name):
    116..495     +  enhancer       CMV enhancer: human cytomegalovirus immediate early enhancer
    496..699     +  promoter       CMV promoter: human cytomegalovirus (CMV) immediate early promoter
    741..759     +  promoter       T7 promoter: promoter for bacteriophage T7 RNA polymerase
    830..1321    +  CDS            tadA: TADA_ECOLI - Also known as yfhC. Experimental evidence at protein level: Swiss-Prot protein existence level 1. Catalyzes the deamination of adenosine to inosine at the wobble position 34 of tRNA(Arg2). Essential for cell viability. From Escherichia coli (strain K12).
   1424..3025    +  CDS            dCas9(N): N-terminal portion of catalytically inactive Streptococcus pyogenes dCas9 carrying the D10A mutation (Zetsche et al., 2015)
   3026..5520    +  CDS            Cas9(C) (fragment): C-terminal portion of Streptococcus pyogenes Cas9 (Zetsche et al., 2015)
   5834..6082    +  CDS            UGI: UNGI_BPPB2 - Experimental evidence at protein level: Swiss-Prot protein existence level 1. This protein binds specifically and reversibly to the host uracil-DNA glycosylase, preventing removal of uracil residues from PBS2 DNA by the host uracil-excision repair system. From Bacillus phage PBS2 (Bacteriophage PBS2).
   6212..6928    +  CDS            EGFP: EGFP is a basic (constitutively fluorescent) green fluorescent protein published in 1996, derived from Aequorea victoria. It is reported to be a rapidly-maturing weak dimer with moderate acid sensitivity.
   7016..7240    +  polyA_signal   bGH poly(A) signal: bovine growth hormone polyadenylation signal
   7244..7265    +  promoter       SV40 promoter (fragment): SV40 enhancer and early promoter
   7270..7286    +  misc_feature   MCS (fragment): pBluescript multiple cloning site
   7335..7351    -  protein_bind   lac operator: The lac repressor binds to the lac operator to inhibit transcription in E. coli. This inhibition can be relieved by adding lactose or isopropyl-β-D-thiogalactopyranoside (IPTG). lac repressor encoded by lacI
   7359..7389    -  promoter       lac promoter: promoter for the E. coli lac operon
   7404..7425    -  protein_bind   CAP binding site: CAP binding activates transcription in the presence of cAMP. E. coli catabolite activator protein
   7438..7530    -  CDS            lacI (fragment): lac repressor; lacI; The lac repressor binds to the lac operator to inhibit transcription in E. coli. This inhibition can be relieved by adding lactose or isopropyl-β-D-thiogalactopyranoside (IPTG).
   7713..8301    -  rep_origin     ori: high-copy-number ColE1/pMB1/pBR322/pUC origin of replication
   8472..9332    -  CDS            AmpR: β-lactamase; bla; confers resistance to ampicillin, carbenicillin, and related antibiotics
   9333..9437    -  promoter       AmpR promoter: bla
   9508..9552    -  misc_feature   bom (fragment): basis of mobility region from pBR322
>Addgene plasmid #223126 | pCMV-T7-TadCBEd-SpCas9(KWRQLC)-P2A-EGFP (BKS1026) | addgene full sequence | sequence record 447694 | Addgene NGS Result
GCGAGCAAAATTTAAGCTACAACAAGGCAAGGCTTGACCGACAATTGCATGAAGAATCTGCTTAGGGTTA
GGCGTTTTGCGCTGCTTCGCGATGTACGGGCCAGATATACGCGTTGACATTGATTATTGACTAGTTATTA
ATAGTAATCAATTACGGGGTCATTAGTTCATAGCCCATATATGGAGTTCCGCGTTACATAACTTACGGTA
AATGGCCCGCCTGGCTGACCGCCCAACGACCCCCGCCCATTGACGTCAATAATGACGTATGTTCCCATAG
TAACGCCAATAGGGACTTTCCATTGACGTCAATGGGTGGAGTATTTACGGTAAACTGCCCACTTGGCAGT
ACATCAAGTGTATCATATGCCAAGTACGCCCCCTATTGACGTCAATGACGGTAAATGGCCCGCCTGGCAT
TATGCCCAGTACATGACCTTATGGGACTTTCCTACTTGGCAGTACATCTACGTATTAGTCATCGCTATTA
CCATGGTGATGCGGTTTTGGCAGTACATCAATGGGCGTGGATAGCGGTTTGACTCACGGGGATTTCCAAG
TCTCCACCCCATTGACGTCAATGGGAGTTTGTTTTGGCACCAAAATCAACGGGACTTTCCAAAATGTCGT
AACAACTCCGCCCCATTGACGCAAATGGGCGGTAGGCGTGTACGGTGGGAGGTCTATATAAGCAGAGCTG
GTTTAGTGAACCGTCAGATCCGCTAGAGATCCGCGGCCGCTAATACGACTCACTATAGGGAGAGCCGCCA
CCATGAAACGGACAGCCGACGGAAGCGAGTTCGAGTCACCAAAGAAGAAGCGGAAAGTCTCTGAGGTGGA
GTTTTCCCACGAGTACTGGATGAGACATGCCCTGACCCTGGCCAAGAGGGCACGCGATGAGAGGAAGGCC
CCTGTGGGAGCCGTGCTGGTGCTGAACAATAGAGTGATCGGCGAGGGCTGGAACAGAGCCATCGGCCTGC
ACGACCCAACAGCCCATGCCGAAATTATCGCCCTGAGACAGGGCGGCCTGGTCATGCAGAACTACAGACT
GATTGACGCCACCCTGTACGTGACATTCGAGCCTTGCGTGATGTGCGCCGGCGCCATGATCAACTCTAGG
ATCGGCCGCGTGGTGTTTGGCGTGAGGAACAGCAAAAGAGGCGCCGCAGGCTCCCTGATGAACGTGCTGA
ACTACCCCGGCATGAATCACCGCGTCGAAATTACCGAGGGAATCCTGGCAGATGAATGTGCCGCCCTGCT
GTGCGATTTCTACCGGATGCCTAGACAGGTGTTCAATGCTCAGAAGAAGGCCCAGAGCTCCATCAACTCC
GGAGGATCTAGCGGAGGCTCCTCTGGCTCTGAGACACCTGGCACAAGCGAGAGCGCAACACCTGAAAGCA
GCGGGGGCAGCAGCGGGGGGTCAGACAAGAAGTACAGCATCGGCCTGGCCATCGGCACCAACTCTGTGGG
CTGGGCCGTGATCACCGACGAGTACAAGGTGCCCAGCAAGAAATTCAAGGTGCTGGGCAACACCGACCGG
CACAGCATCAAGAAGAACCTGATCGGAGCCCTGCTGTTCGACAGCGGCGAAACAGCCGAGGCCACCCGGC
TGAAGAGAACCGCCAGAAGAAGATACACCAGACGGAAGAACCGGATCTGCTATCTGCAAGAGATCTTCAG
CAACGAGATGGCCAAGGTGGACGACAGCTTCTTCCACAGACTGGAAGAGTCCTTCCTGGTGGAAGAGGAT
AAGAAGCACGAGCGGCACCCCATCTTCGGCAACATCGTGGACGAGGTGGCCTACCACGAGAAGTACCCCA
CCATCTACCACCTGAGAAAGAAACTGGTGGACAGCACCGACAAGGCCGACCTGCGGCTGATCTATCTGGC
CCTGGCCCACATGATCAAGTTCCGGGGCCACTTCCTGATCGAGGGCGACCTGAACCCCGACAACAGCGAC
GTGGACAAGCTGTTCATCCAGCTGGTGCAGACCTACAACCAGCTGTTCGAGGAAAACCCCATCAACGCCA
GCGGCGTGGACGCCAAGGCCATCCTGTCTGCCAGACTGAGCAAGAGCAGACGGCTGGAAAATCTGATCGC
CCAGCTGCCCGGCGAGAAGAAGAATGGCCTGTTCGGAAACCTGATTGCCCTGAGCCTGGGCCTGACCCCC
AACTTCAAGAGCAACTTCGACCTGGCCGAGGATGCCAAACTGCAGCTGAGCAAGGACACCTACGACGACG
ACCTGGACAACCTGCTGGCCCAGATCGGCGACCAGTACGCCGACCTGTTTCTGGCCGCCAAGAACCTGTC
CGACGCCATCCTGCTGAGCGACATCCTGAGAGTGAACACCGAGATCACCAAGGCCCCCCTGAGCGCCTCT
ATGATCAAGAGATACGACGAGCACCACCAGGACCTGACCCTGCTGAAAGCTCTCGTGCGGCAGCAGCTGC
CTGAGAAGTACAAAGAGATTTTCTTCGACCAGAGCAAGAACGGCTACGCCGGCTACATTGACGGCGGAGC
CAGCCAGGAAGAGTTCTACAAGTTCATCAAGCCCATCCTGGAAAAGATGGACGGCACCGAGGAACTGCTC
GTGAAGCTGAACAGAGAGGACCTGCTGCGGAAGCAGCGGACCTTCGACAACGGCAGCATCCCCCACCAGA
TCCACCTGGGAGAGCTGCACGCCATTCTGCGGCGGCAGGAAGATTTTTACCCATTCCTGAAGGACAACCG
GGAAAAGATCGAGAAGATCCTGACCTTCCGCATCCCCTACTACGTGGGCCCTCTGGCCAGGGGAAACAGC
AGATTCGCCTGGATGACCAGAAAGAGCGAGGAAACCATCACCCCCTGGAACTTCGAGGAAGTGGTGGACA
AGGGCGCTTCCGCCCAGAGCTTCATCGAGCGGATGACCAACTTCGATAAGAACCTGCCCAACGAGAAGGT
GCTGCCCAAGCACAGCCTGCTGTACGAGTACTTCACCGTGTATAACGAGCTGACCAAAGTGAAATACGTG
ACCGAGGGAATGAGAAAGCCCGCCTTCCTGAGCGGCGAGCAGAAAAAGGCCATCGTGGACCTGCTGTTCA
AGACCAACCGGAAAGTGACCGTGAAGCAGCTGAAAGAGGACTACTTCAAGAAAATCGAGTGCTTCGACTC
CGTGGAAATCTCCGGCGTGGAAGATCGGTTCAACGCCTCCCTGGGCACATACCACGATCTGCTGAAAATT
ATCAAGGACAAGGACTTCCTGGACAATGAGGAAAACGAGGACATTCTGGAAGATATCGTGCTGACCCTGA
CACTGTTTGAGGACAGAGAGATGATCGAGGAACGGCTGAAAACCTATGCCCACCTGTTCGACGACAAAGT
GATGAAGCAGCTGAAGCGGCGGAGATACACCGGCTGGGGCAGGCTGAGCCGGAAGCTGATCAACGGCATC
CGGGACAAGCAGTCCGGCAAGACAATCCTGGATTTCCTGAAGTCCGACGGCTTCGCCAACAGAAACTTCA
TGCAGCTGATCCACGACGACAGCCTGACCTTTAAAGAGGACATCCAGAAAGCCCAGGTGTCCGGCCAGGG
CGATAGCCTGCACGAGCACATTGCCAATCTGGCCGGCAGCCCCGCCATTAAGAAGGGCATCCTGCAGACA
GTGAAGGTGGTGGACGAGCTCGTGAAAGTGATGGGCCGGCACAAGCCCGAGAACATCGTGATCGAAATGG
CCAGAGAGAACCAGACCACCCAGAAGGGACAGAAGAACAGCCGCGAGAGAATGAAGCGGATCGAAGAGGG
CATCAAAGAGCTGGGCAGCCAGATCCTGAAAGAACACCCCGTGGAAAACACCCAGCTGCAGAACGAGAAG
CTGTACCTGTACTACCTGCAGAATGGGCGGGATATGTACGTGGACCAGGAACTGGACATCAACCGGCTGT
CCGACTACGATGTGGACCATATCGTGCCTCAGAGCTTTCTGAAGGACGACTCCATCGACAACAAGGTGCT
GACCAGAAGCGACAAGAACCGGGGCAAGAGCGACAACGTGCCCTCCGAAGAGGTCGTGAAGAAGATGAAG
AACTACTGGCGGCAGCTGCTGAACGCCAAGCTGATTACCCAGAGAAAGTTCGACAATCTGACCAAGGCCG
AGAGAGGCGGCCTGAGCGAACTGGATAAGGCCGGCTTCATCAAGAGACAGCTGGTGGAAACCCGGCAGAT
CACAAAGCACGTGGCACAGATCCTGGACTCCCGGATGAACACTAAGTACGACGAGAATGACAAGCTGATC
CGGGAAGTGAAAGTGATCACCCTGAAGTCCAAGCTGGTGTCCGATTTCCGGAAGGATTTCCAGTTTTACA
AAGTGCGCGAGATCAACAACTACCACCACGCCCACGACGCCTACCTGAACGCCGTCGTGGGAACCGCCCT
GATCAAAAAGTACCCTAAGCTGGAAAGCGAGTTCGTGTACGGCGACTACAAGGTGTACGACGTGCGGAAG
ATGATCGCCAAGAGCGAGCAGGAAATCGGCAAGGCTACCGCCAAGTACTTCTTCTACAGCAACATCATGA
ACTTTTTCAAGACCGAGATTACCCTGGCCAACGGCGAGATCCGGAAGCGGCCTCTGATCGAGACAAACGG
CGAAACCGGGGAGATCGTGTGGGATAAGGGCCGGGATTTTGCCACCGTGCGGAAAGTGCTGAGCATGCCC
CAAGTGAATATCGTGAAAAAGACCGAGGTGCAGACAGGCGGCTTCAGCAAAGAGTCTATCCTGCCCAAGA
GGAACAGCGATAAGCTGATCGCCAGAAAGAAGGACTGGGACCCTAAGAAGTACGGCGGCTTCAAGTGGCC
CACCGTGGCCTATTCTGTGCTGGTGGTGGCCAAAGTGGAAAAGGGCAAGTCCAAGAAACTGAAGAGTGTG
AAAGAGCTGCTGGGGATCACCATCATGGAAAGAAGCAGCTTCGAGAAGAATCCCATCGACTTTCTGGAAG
CCAAGGGCTACAAAGAAGTGAAAAAGGACCTGATCATCAAGCTGCCTAAGTACTCCCTGTTCGAGCTGGA
AAACGGCCGGAAGAGAATGCTGGCCTCTGCCAGACAGCTGCAGAAGGGAAACGAACTGGCCCTGCCCTCC
AAATATGTGAACTTCCTGTACCTGGCCAGCCACTATGAGAAGCTGAAGGGCTCCCCCGAGGATAATGAGC
AGAAACAGCTGTTTGTGGAACAGCACAAGCACTACCTGGACGAGATCATCGAGCAGATCAGCGAGTTCTC
CAAGAGAGTGATCCTGGCCGACGCTAATCTGGACAAAGTGCTGTCCGCCTACAACAAGCACCGGGATAAG
CCCATCAGAGAGCAGGCCGAGAATATCATCCACCTGTTTACCCTGACCAATCTGGGAGCCCCTGCCGCCT
TCAAGTACTTTGACACCACCATCGACCGGAAGCTGTACTGCAGCACCAAAGAGGTGCTGGACGCCACCCT
GATCCACCAGAGCATCACCGGCCTGTACGAGACACGGATCGACCTGTCTCAGCTGGGAGGTGACAGCGGC
GGGAGCGGCGGGAGCGGGGGGAGCACTAATCTGAGCGACATCATTGAGAAGGAGACTGGGAAACAGCTGG
TCATTCAGGAGTCCATCCTGATGCTGCCTGAGGAGGTGGAGGAAGTGATCGGCAACAAGCCAGAGTCTGA
CATCCTGGTGCACACCGCCTACGACGAGTCCACAGATGAGAATGTGATGCTGCTGACCTCTGACGCCCCC
GAGTATAAGCCTTGGGCCCTGGTCATCCAGGATTCTAACGGCGAGAATAAGATCAAGATGCTGAGCGGAG
GATCCGGAGGATCTGGAGGCAGCACCAACCTGTCTGACATCATCGAGAAGGAGACAGGCAAGCAGCTGGT
CATCCAGGAGAGCATCCTGATGCTGCCCGAAGAAGTCGAAGAAGTGATCGGAAACAAGCCTGAGAGCGAT
ATCCTGGTCCATACCGCCTACGACGAGAGTACCGACGAAAATGTGATGCTGCTGACATCCGACGCCCCAG
AGTATAAGCCCTGGGCTCTGGTCATCCAGGATTCCAACGGAGAGAACAAAATCAAAATGCTGTCTGGCGG
CTCAAAAAGAACCGCCGACGGCAGCGAATTCGAGCCCAAGAAGAAGAGGAAAGTCGGAAGCGGAGCTACT
AACTTCAGCCTGCTGAAGCAGGCTGGAGACGTGGAGGAGAACCCTGGACCTATGGTGAGCAAGGGCGAGG
AGCTGTTCACCGGGGTGGTGCCCATCCTGGTCGAGCTGGACGGCGACGTAAACGGCCACAAGTTCAGCGT
GTCCGGCGAGGGCGAGGGCGATGCCACCTACGGCAAGCTGACCCTGAAGTTCATCTGCACCACCGGCAAG
CTGCCCGTGCCCTGGCCCACCCTCGTGACCACCCTGACCTATGGAGTGCAGTGCTTCAGCCGCTACCCCG
ACCACATGAAGCAGCACGACTTCTTCAAGTCCGCCATGCCCGAAGGCTACGTCCAGGAGCGCACCATCTT
CTTCAAGGACGACGGCAACTACAAGACCCGCGCCGAGGTGAAGTTCGAGGGCGACACCCTGGTGAACCGC
ATCGAGCTGAAGGGCATCGACTTCAAGGAGGACGGCAACATCCTGGGGCACAAGCTGGAGTACAACTACA
ACAGCCACAACGTCTATATCATGGCCGACAAGCAGAAGAACGGCATCAAGGTGAACTTCAAGATCCGCCA
CAACATCGAGGACGGCAGCGTGCAGCTCGCCGACCACTACCAGCAGAACACCCCCATCGGCGACGGCCCC
GTGCTGCTGCCCGACAACCACTACCTGAGCACCCAGTCCGCCCTGAGCAAAGACCCCAACGAGAAGCGCG
ATCACATGGTCCTGCTGGAGTTCGTGACCGCCGCCGGGATCACTCTCGGCATGGACGAGCTGTACAAGTC
TGGTGGTTCTCCCAAGAAGAAGAGGAAAGTCTAACCGGTCATCATCACCATCACCATTGAGTTTAAACCC
GCTGATCAGCCTCGACTGTGCCTTCTAGTTGCCAGCCATCTGTTGTTTGCCCCTCCCCCGTGCCTTCCTT
GACCCTGGAAGGTGCCACTCCCACTGTCCTTTCCTAATAAAATGAGGAAATTGCATCGCATTGTCTGAGT
AGGTGTCATTCTATTCTGGGGGGTGGGGTGGGGCAGGACAGCAAGGGGGAGGATTGGGAAGACAATAGCA
GGCATGCTGGGGATGCGGTGGGCTCTATGGCTTCTGAGGCGGAAAGAACCAGCTGGGGCTCGATACCGTC
GACCTCTAGCTAGAGCTTGGCGTAATCATGGTCATAGCTGTTTCCTGTGTGAAATTGTTATCCGCTCACA
ATTCCACACAACATACGAGCCGGAAGCATAAAGTGTAAAGCCTAGGGTGCCTAATGAGTGAGCTAACTCA
CATTAATTGCGTTGCGCTCACTGCCCGCTTTCCAGTCGGGAAACCTGTCGTGCCAGCTGCATTAATGAAT
CGGCCAACGCGCGGGGAGAGGCGGTTTGCGTATTGGGCGCTCTTCCGCTTCCTCGCTCACTGACTCGCTG
CGCTCGGTCGTTCGGCTGCGGCGAGCGGTATCAGCTCACTCAAAGGCGGTAATACGGTTATCCACAGAAT
CAGGGGATAACGCAGGAAAGAACATGTGAGCAAAAGGCCAGCAAAAGGCCAGGAACCGTAAAAAGGCCGC
GTTGCTGGCGTTTTTCCATAGGCTCCGCCCCCCTGACGAGCATCACAAAAATCGACGCTCAAGTCAGAGG
TGGCGAAACCCGACAGGACTATAAAGATACCAGGCGTTTCCCCCTGGAAGCTCCCTCGTGCGCTCTCCTG
TTCCGACCCTGCCGCTTACCGGATACCTGTCCGCCTTTCTCCCTTCGGGAAGCGTGGCGCTTTCTCATAG
CTCACGCTGTAGGTATCTCAGTTCGGTGTAGGTCGTTCGCTCCAAGCTGGGCTGTGTGCACGAACCCCCC
GTTCAGCCCGACCGCTGCGCCTTATCCGGTAACTATCGTCTTGAGTCCAACCCGGTAAGACACGACTTAT
CGCCACTGGCAGCAGCCACTGGTAACAGGATTAGCAGAGCGAGGTATGTAGGCGGTGCTACAGAGTTCTT
GAAGTGGTGGCCTAACTACGGCTACACTAGAAGAACAGTATTTGGTATCTGCGCTCTGCTGAAGCCAGTT
ACCTTCGGAAAAAGAGTTGGTAGCTCTTGATCCGGCAAACAAACCACCGCTGGTAGCGGTGGTTTTTTTG
TTTGCAAGCAGCAGATTACGCGCAGAAAAAAAGGATCTCAAGAAGATCCTTTGATCTTTTCTACGGGGTC
TGACACTCAGTGGAACGAAAACTCACGTTAAGGGATTTTGGTCATGAGATTATCAAAAAGGATCTTCACC
TAGATCCTTTTAAATTAAAAATGAAGTTTTAAATCAATCTAAAGTATATATGAGTAAACTTGGTCTGACA
GTTACCAATGCTTAATCAGTGAGGCACCTATCTCAGCGATCTGTCTATTTCGTTCATCCATAGTTGCCTG
ACTCCCCGTCGTGTAGATAACTACGATACGGGAGGGCTTACCATCTGGCCCCAGTGCTGCAATGATACCG
CGAGACCCACGCTCACCGGCTCCAGATTTATCAGCAATAAACCAGCCAGCCGGAAGGGCCGAGCGCAGAA
GTGGTCCTGCAACTTTATCCGCCTCCATCCAGTCTATTAATTGTTGCCGGGAAGCTAGAGTAAGTAGTTC
GCCAGTTAATAGTTTGCGCAACGTTGTTGCCATTGCTACAGGCATCGTGGTGTCACGCTCGTCGTTTGGT
ATGGCTTCATTCAGCTCCGGTTCCCAACGATCAAGGCGAGTTACATGATCCCCCATGTTGTGCAAAAAAG
CGGTTAGCTCCTTCGGTCCTCCGATCGTTGTCAGAAGTAAGTTGGCCGCAGTGTTATCACTCATGGTTAT
GGCAGCACTGCATAATTCTCTTACTGTCATGCCATCCGTAAGATGCTTTTCTGTGACTGGTGAGTACTCA
ACCAAGTCATTCTGAGAATAGTGTATGCGGCGACCGAGTTGCTCTTGCCCGGCGTCAATACGGGATAATA
CCGCGCCACATAGCAGAACTTTAAAAGTGCTCATCATTGGAAAACGTTCTTCGGGGCGAAAACTCTCAAG
GATCTTACCGCTGTTGAGATCCAGTTCGATGTAACCCACTCGTGCACCCAACTGATCTTCAGCATCTTTT
ACTTTCACCAGCGTTTCTGGGTGAGCAAAAACAGGAAGGCAAAATGCCGCAAAAAAGGGAATAAGGGCGA
CACGGAAATGTTGAATACTCATACTCTTCCTTTTTCAATATTATTGAAGCATTTATCAGGGTTATTGTCT
CATGAGCGGATACATATTTGAATGTATTTAGAAAAATAAACAAATAGGGGTTCCGCGCACATTTCCCCGA
AAAGTGCCACCTGACGTCGACGGATCGGGAGATCGATCTCCCGATCCCCTAGGGTCGACTCTCAGTACAA
TCTGCTCTGATGCCGCATAGTTAAGCCAGTATCTGCTCCCTGCTTGTGTGTTGGAGGTCGCTGAGTAGTG
C
